Addgene plasmid #209670: ECibN
Purpose: Expresses E-cadherin fused with eGFP, CIB1, and Split-TurboID-N in mammalian cells
Depositing lab: Sanjeevi Sivasankar. Depositing organization: University of California, Davis. Publication: Light-activated BioID - an optically activated proximity labeling system to study protein-protein interactions. Shafraz O, Davis CMO, Sivasankar S. J Cell Sci. 2023 Oct 1;136(19):jcs261430. doi: 10.1242/jcs.261430. Epub 2023 Oct 11. PubMed 37756605.
Backbone
  Vector backbone: pCMV
  Backbone size w/o insert (bp): 4000
  Total vector size (bp): 8600
  Vector type: Mammalian Expression
  Selectable markers: Neomycin (select with G418)
Growth in bacteria
  Bacterial resistance: Kanamycin, 50 μg/mL
  Growth temperature: 37°C
  Growth strain: DH5alpha
  Copy number: High Copy
Gene/Insert
  Gene/Insert name: E-Cadherin (alt name: CDH1)
  Species: Canis lupus familiaris
  Insert size (bp): 2700
  GenBank ID: NC_051809
  Entrez Gene: CDH1 (a.k.a. Cadherin-1, Uvomorulin)
  Promoter: CMV
  Tag / fusion protein: eGFP (C terminal on insert); Split-TurboID-N (C terminal on insert); CIB1 (C terminal on insert)
  Cloning method: Restriction Enzyme; 5′ cloning site NheI (unknown if destroyed); 3′ cloning site NotI (unknown if destroyed)
  Sequencing primers: 5′ gcaaatgggcggtaggcgtg
Terms and licenses: Academic/Nonprofit Terms; Industry Terms: Not Available to Industry
How to cite: ECibN was a gift from Sanjeevi Sivasankar (Addgene plasmid # 209670 ; http://n2t.net/addgene:209670 ; RRID:Addgene_209670)
