[The description below was written by a language model from this plasmid's Addgene catalogue record and pLannotate feature annotations shown in this document.]
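Description:
ECibN is a mammalian expression plasmid of about 8.6 kb built on a pCMV-type backbone. It carries a high-copy ColE1/pUC origin for propagation in E. coli and an f1 origin. A single NeoR/KanR (Tn5 aminoglycoside phosphotransferase) gene serves both hosts. It is preceded by a bacterial bla promoter, giving kanamycin resistance in bacteria, and by the SV40 enhancer/early promoter, giving G418 selection of transfected mammalian cells. An HSV TK polyadenylation signal terminates this cassette. The short ble, bGH poly(A) and SV40 large T antigen matches in the feature table are fragmentary hits, most likely backbone remnants rather than functional elements.

The payload is one long fusion open reading frame driven by the CMV enhancer and immediate early promoter and terminated by the SV40 poly(A) signal. It begins with canine (Canis lupus familiaris) E-cadherin (CDH1), cloned between NheI and NotI. According to the annotated order, this is followed by EGFP, a fragment of the engineered biotin ligase TurboID that corresponds to the N-terminal half of split-TurboID, and then Arabidopsis CIB1. The CIB1 region is annotated as CIBN plus an adjoining bHLH-family match, which probably reflects the rest of the CIB1 sequence. All of these partners sit at the C-terminus of E-cadherin.

CIB1 binds cryptochrome CRY2 that has absorbed blue light. The construct therefore appears to be one half of a light-activated proximity labeling system, in which illumination would recruit a complementary split-TurboID half and restore biotin ligase activity at E-cadherin. That partner construct is not described in this record. EGFP allows localization of the fusion to be followed, and the stated application is the study of protein–protein interactions.
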