Features (pLannotate 1.2.2; 17 found; start..end, strand, type, name):
     18..221     +  promoter       CMV promoter: human cytomegalovirus (CMV) immediate early promoter
    259..2913    +  CDS            CDH1: CADH1_CANLF - Experimental evidence at protein level: Swiss-Prot protein existence level 1. E-Cad/CTF2 promotes non-amyloidogenic degradation of Abeta precursors. Has a strong inhibitory effect on APP C99 and C83 production. From Canis lupus familiaris (Dog) (Canis familiaris).
   2920..3636    +  CDS            EGFP: EGFP is a basic (constitutively fluorescent) green fluorescent protein published in 1996, derived from Aequorea victoria. It is reported to be a rapidly-maturing weak dimer with moderate acid sensitivity.
   3724..3939    +  CDS            TurboID (fragment): mutant of the E. coli biotin ligase BioID engineered for improved catalytic efficiency (Branon et al., 2018)
   3958..4467    +  CDS            CIBN: N-terminal portion of the CIB1 transcription factor from Arabidopsis thaliana binds to CRY2 (cryptochrome 2) that has absorbed blue light (Kennedy et al., 2010)
   4438..4737    +  CDS            BHLH137 (fragment): BH137_ARATH - Also known as EN89. Experimental evidence at protein level: Swiss-Prot protein existence level 1. From Arabidopsis thaliana (Mouse-ear cress).
   4981..5064    +  CDS            large T antigen (fragment): large T antigen from SV40 (simian virus 40)
   5087..5208    +  polyA_signal   SV40 poly(A) signal: SV40 polyadenylation signal
   5242..5670    -  rep_origin     f1 ori (sequence partly withheld): f1 bacteriophage origin of replication; arrow indicates direction of (+) strand synthesis
   5697..5801    +  promoter       AmpR promoter: bla
   5803..6160    +  promoter       SV40 promoter: SV40 enhancer and early promoter
   6195..6989    +  CDS            NeoR/KanR: aminoglycoside phosphotransferase from Tn5; aph(3')-II (or nptII); confers resistance to neomycin, kanamycin, and G418 (Geneticin®)
   7010..7162    +  CDS            ble (fragment): BLE_KLEPN - Experimental evidence at protein level: Swiss-Prot protein existence level 1. Binding protein with a strong affinity to the bleomycin family of antibiotics. Binds to CL990; an antimitotic-antibiotic compound. From Klebsiella pneumoniae.
   7221..7268    +  polyA_signal   HSV TK poly(A) signal: herpes simplex virus thymidine kinase polyadenylation signal (Cole and Stacy, 1985)
   7359..7375    -  polyA_signal   bGH poly(A) signal (fragment): bovine growth hormone polyadenylation signal
   7597..8185    +  rep_origin     ori: high-copy-number ColE1/pMB1/pBR322/pUC origin of replication
   8360..17      +  enhancer       CMV enhancer (across the origin): human cytomegalovirus immediate early enhancer
>Addgene plasmid #209670 | ECibN | addgene full sequence | sequence record 415905 | Addgene NGS Result
TCATCGCTATTACCATGGTGATGCGGTTTTGGCAGTACATCAATGGGCGTGGATAGCGGTTTGACTCACG
GGGATTTCCAAGTCTCCACCCCATTGACGTCAATGGGAGTTTGTTTTGGCACCAAAATCAACGGGACTTT
CCAAAATGTCGTAACAACTCCGCCCCATTGACGCAAATGGGCGGTAGGCGTGTACGGTGGGAGGTCTATA
TAAGCAGAGCTGGTTTAGTGAACCGTCAGATCCGCTAGCATCGCCACCATGGGCCCTCGGTACGGCGGCG
CCCCCGCGCTCCTGCTCCCGCTGCTGCTGCTGCTGCAGGTCTCATCGGGGCTCTGCCAAGAGCCGGAGCC
CTGCCGCCCTGGCTTTGGCGCTGACAGCTACACGTTCACCGTGCCCCGGCGACACTTGGAGAGAGGCCGT
GTCCTGGGCAGGGTGAGTTTTGAAGGATGCACCGGTCTACCTAGGACAGCCTATGTTTCTGATGACACCC
GATTCAAAGTGGGCACAGATGGTGTGATTACAGTCAAGCGGCCTCTACAACTTCATAAACCAGAGATAAG
TTTTCTTGTCCATGCCTGGGACTCCAGCCGCAGGAAGCTCTCCACCAGAGTTAGGCTGAAGGCAGCGACG
CACCACCACCACCACCATCATGATGCTCCCTCTAAAACCCAGACAGAGGTGCTCGCATTTCCCAGTTCCC
AGCATGGACTCAGAAGACAGAAGAGAGACTGGGTTATCCCTCCTATCAGCTGCCCGGAAAACGAGAAAGG
CCCATTTCCTAAAAACCTGGTTCAGATCAAGTCTAACAGGGACAAAGAAATCAAGGTTTTCTACAGCATC
ACTGGCCAAGGAGCTGACGCACCTCCTGTTGGTGTGTTTATTATTGAAAGAGAAACAGGATGGCTGAAGG
TGACTGAGCCTCTGGATAGAGAACAAATTGCTAAGTACATTCTCTACTCTCATGCCGTATCTTCTAATGG
GAATGCGGTTGAAGACCCAATGGAGATCGTGATCACGGTGACAGATCAGAATGACAACAAGCCCGAGTTC
ACCCAGGCAGTCTTCCAAGGATCTGTCACGGAAGGTGCCCTTCCAGGCACCTCTGTGATGCAGGTGACAG
CCACAGATGCGGATGATGATGTGAATACCTACAACGCTGCCATCGCTTACAGCATCCTCACACAAGACCC
CCTCCTGCCTAGCAGCATGATGTTCACTATCAACAAGGACACAGGAGTCATCAGCGTGCTCACCACTGGG
CTGGACCGAGAGGGTGTCCCCATGTACACCTTGGTGGTTCAGGCTGCTGACCTGCAAGGCGAAGGCTTAA
CTACAACTGCAACAGCTGTGATCACAGTCACTGACATCAATGATAACCCCCCCATCTTCAACCCAACCAC
GTACCAGGGACGGGTGCCTGAGAACAAGGCTAACGTCGAAATCGCTGTACTCAAAGTGACGGATGCTGAT
GTCCCCGATACCCCGGCCTGGAGGGCTGTGTACACCATATTGAACAATAACAATGATCAATTTGTTGTCA
CCACAGACCCAGTAACTAACGACGGCATTTTGAAAACAACTAAGGGCTTGGATTTTGAGGACAAGCAGCA
GTATGTCTTGTACGTGACTGTGGTGAACGTGACCCCGTTTGAGGTCATCCTCTCCACCTCCACAGCCACT
GTCACTGTGGACGTGGAAGATGTGAATGAAGCCCCCATCTTCATCCCTTGCCCAAAGGTAGTGTCAATCC
CTGAAGACTTTGGTGTGGGCCAGGAAATCACATCCTACACCGCCGAGGATCCAGATACATATATGGAACA
GAGGATAACGTATCGGATTTGGAGGGATGCTGCCGGTTGGCTGGAGGTTAATCCAGAATCTGGTGCCATT
TTCACTCGGGCTGAGCTGGACAGAGAGGATTTTGAGCACGTGAAGAATAGCACGTATGAAGCCCTCATTA
TAGCCATTGACAACGGTTCTCCAGTTGCTACTGGAACGGGAACTCTTCTACTGGTCCTCTCTGATGTGAA
TGACAATGGCCCCATTCCAGAACCTCGAAATATGGACTTCTGCCAGAAAAACCCACAGCCTCATGTCATC
AACATCATTGATCCAGATCTTCCCCCCAACACATCTCCCTTCACAGCAGAACTAACACACGGCGCAAGTG
TCAACTGGACCATCGAGTACAATGACCCAGCTCGTGAATCTCTAATTTTGAAGCCAAAGAAAACTTTAGA
GTTGGGTGACTACAAAATAAATCTCAAGCTCACAGATAACCAGAACAAGGACCAGGTGACCACCCTATAT
GTGTTTGTGTGCGACTGCGAAGGTGTCGTCAACAGCTGCAAGAGGACGGCGCCTTACGCCGAAGCAGGCT
TGCAGGTTCCTGCCATCTTGGGCATTCTCGGAGGAATCCTCGCTCTACTAATCCTGATTCTGCTGCTTCT
GCTATTTGTTCGGAGGAGAAGGGTGGTCAAAGAGCCCTTACTTCCCCCAGAAGATGACACCCGGGACAAT
GTTTATTACTATGATGAAGAAGGAGGTGGAGAGGAGGATCAGGACTTTGACTTGAGCCAGTTGCACAGGG
GCCTGGATGCTCGGCCTGAAGTGACTCGCAATGATGTGGCCCCAACCCTCCTGAGTGTGCCCCAGTATCG
GCCCCGCCCTGCCAATCCTGATGAAATTGGAAACTTTATTGATGAAAACCTGAAGGCAGCGGACACTGAC
CCTACTGCTCCTCCTTATGACTCTCTGCTCGTGTTTGACTATGAAGGAAGCGGTTCTGAAGCTGCTAGTC
TGAGCTCCTTGAACTCCTCAGAGTCAGACCAAGACCAGGACTATGACTACCTGAATGAATGGGGCAATCG
CTTCAAGAAGCTGGCGGACATGTATGGAGGTGGCGAGGACGACCTCGAGATGGTGAGCAAGGGCGAGGAG
CTGTTCACCGGGGTGGTGCCCATCCTGGTCGAGCTGGACGGCGACGTAAACGGCCACAAGTTCAGCGTGT
CCGGCGAGGGCGAGGGCGATGCCACCTACGGCAAGCTGACCCTGAAGTTCATCTGCACCACCGGCAAGCT
GCCCGTGCCCTGGCCCACCCTCGTGACCACCCTGACCTACGGCGTGCAGTGCTTCAGCCGCTACCCCGAC
CACATGAAGCAGCACGACTTCTTCAAGTCCGCCATGCCCGAAGGCTACGTCCAGGAGCGCACCATCTTCT
TCAAGGACGACGGCAACTACAAGACCCGCGCCGAGGTGAAGTTCGAGGGCGACACCCTGGTGAACCGCAT
CGAGCTGAAGGGCATCGACTTCAAGGAGGACGGCAACATCCTGGGGCACAAGCTGGAGTACAACTACAAC
AGCCACAACGTCTATATCATGGCCGACAAGCAGAAGAACGGCATCAAGGTGAACTTCAAGATCCGCCACA
ACATCGAGGACGGCAGCGTGCAGCTCGCCGACCACTACCAGCAGAACACCCCCATCGGCGACGGCCCCGT
GCTGCTGCCCGACAACCACTACCTGAGCACCCAGTCCGCCCTGAGCAAAGACCCCAACGAGAAGCGCGAT
CACATGGTCCTGCTGGAGTTCGTGACCGCCGCCGGGATCACTCTCGGCATGGACGAGCTGTACAAGTCAA
GCTTCGGCAAGCCCATCCCCAACCCCCTGCTGGGCCTGGACAGCACCAAGGGCTCGGGCTCGACCTCGGG
CTCGGGCACCGGTAAAGACAATACTGTGCCTCTGAAGCTGATCGCTCTCCTGGCTAATGGCGAGTTCCAT
AGTGGCGAACAGCTGGGAGAAACCCTGGGCATGTCCAGGGCAGCTATCAACAAGCACATTCAGACTCTGC
GCGACTGGGGCGTGGACGTGTTCACCGTGCCCGGAAAGGGCTACTCTCTGCCCGAGCCTATCCCGCTGCT
GAACGCTAAACAGATTCTGAAGGGCTCGGGCGCCACCATGAATGGAGCTATAGGAGGTGACCTTTTGCTC
AATTTTCCTGACATGTCGGTCCTAGAGCGCCAAAGGGCTCACCTCAAGTACCTCAATCCCACCTTTGATT
CTCCTCTCGCCGGCTTCTTTGCCGATTCTTCAATGATTACCGGCGGCGAGATGGACAGCTATCTTTCGAC
TGCCGGTTTGAATCTTCCGATGATGTACGGTGAGACGACGGTGGAAGGTGATTCAAGACTCTCAATTTCG
CCGGAAACGACGCTTGGGACTGGAAATTTCAAGGCAGCGAAGTTTGATACAGAGACTAAGGATTGTAATG
AGGCGGCGAAGAAGATGACGATGAACAGAGATGACCTAGTAGAAGAAGGAGAAGAAGAGAAGTCGAAAAT
AACAGAGCAAAACAATGGGAGCACAAAAAGCATCAAGAAGATGAAACACAAAGCCAAGAAAGAAGAGAAC
AATTTCTCTAATGATTCATCTAAAGTGACGAAGGAATTGGAGAAAACGGATTATATTCATGTTCGTGCAC
GACGAGGCCAAGCCACTGATAGTCACAGCATAGCAGAACGAGTTAGAAGAGAAAAGATCAGTGAGAGAAT
GAAGTTTCTACAAGATTTGGTTCCTGGATGCGACAAGATCACAGGCAAAGCAGGGATGCTTGATGAAATC
ATTAACTATGTTCAGTCTCTTCAGAGACAAATCGAGTTCTTATCGATGAAACTAGCAATTGTGAATCCAA
GGCCGGATTTTGATATGGATGACATTTTTGCCAAAGAGGTTGCCTCAACTCCAATGACTGTGGTGCCATC
TCCTGAAATGGTTCTTTCCGGTTATTCTCATGAGATGGTTCACTCTGGTTATTCTAGTGAGATGGTTAAC
TCCGGTTACCTTCATGTCAATCCAATGCAGCAAGTGAATACCAGTTCTGATCCATTGTCATGCTTCAACA
ATGGCGAAGCTCCTTCGATGTGGGACTCTCATGTGCAGAATCTCTATGGCAATTTAGGAGTATAAGCGGC
CGCGACTCTAGATCATAATCAGCCATACCACATTTGTAGAGGTTTTACTTGCTTTAAAAAACCTCCCACA
CCTCCCCCTGAACCTGAAACATAAAATGAATGCAATTGTTGTTGTTAACTTGTTTATTGCAGCTTATAAT
GGTTACAAATAAAGCAATAGCATCACAAATTTCACAAATAAAGCATTTTTTTCACTGCATTCTAGTTGTG
GTTTGTCCAAACTCATCAATGTATCTTAAGGCGTAAATTGTAAGCGTTAATATTTTGTTAAAATTCGCGT
TAAATTTTTGTTAAATCAGCTCATTTTTTAACCAATAGGCCGAAATCGGCAAAATCCCTTATAAATCAAA
AGAATAGACCGAGATAGGGT
[37 nt withheld, positions 5341-5377]
AAAGAACGTGGACTCCAACGTCAAAGG
[49 nt withheld, positions 5405-5453]
T
[91 nt withheld, positions 5455-5545]
G
[124 nt withheld, positions 5547-5670]
CAGGTGGCACTTTTCGGGGAAATGTGCGCGGAACCCCTATTTGTTTATTTTTCTAAATACATTCAAATAT
GTATCCGCTCATGAGACAATAACCCTGATAAATGCTTCAATAATATTGAAAAAGGAAGAGTCCTGAGGCG
GAAAGAACCAGCTGTGGAATGTGTGTCAGTTAGGGTGTGGAAAGTCCCCAGGCTCCCCAGCAGGCAGAAG
TATGCAAAGCATGCATCTCAATTAGTCAGCAACCAGGTGTGGAAAGTCCCCAGGCTCCCCAGCAGGCAGA
AGTATGCAAAGCATGCATCTCAATTAGTCAGCAACCATAGTCCCGCCCCTAACTCCGCCCATCCCGCCCC
TAACTCCGCCCAGTTCCGCCCATTCTCCGCCCCATGGCTGACTAATTTTTTTTATTTATGCAGAGGCCGA
GGCCGCCTCGGCCTCTGAGCTATTCCAGAAGTAGTGAGGAGGCTTTTTTGGAGGCCTAGGCTTTTGCAAA
GATCGATCAAGAGACAGGATGAGGATCGTTTCGCATGATTGAACAAGATGGATTGCACGCAGGTTCTCCG
GCCGCTTGGGTGGAGAGGCTATTCGGCTATGACTGGGCACAACAGACAATCGGCTGCTCTGATGCCGCCG
TGTTCCGGCTGTCAGCGCAGGGGCGCCCGGTTCTTTTTGTCAAGACCGACCTGTCCGGTGCCCTGAATGA
ACTGCAAGACGAGGCAGCGCGGCTATCGTGGCTGGCCACGACGGGCGTTCCTTGCGCAGCTGTGCTCGAC
GTTGTCACTGAAGCGGGAAGGGACTGGCTGCTATTGGGCGAAGTGCCGGGGCAGGATCTCCTGTCATCTC
ACCTTGCTCCTGCCGAGAAAGTATCCATCATGGCTGATGCAATGCGGCGGCTGCATACGCTTGATCCGGC
TACCTGCCCATTCGACCACCAAGCGAAACATCGCATCGAGCGAGCACGTACTCGGATGGAAGCCGGTCTT
GTCGATCAGGATGATCTGGACGAAGAGCATCAGGGGCTCGCGCCAGCCGAACTGTTCGCCAGGCTCAAGG
CGAGCATGCCCGACGGCGAGGATCTCGTCGTGACCCATGGCGATGCCTGCTTGCCGAATATCATGGTGGA
AAATGGCCGCTTTTCTGGATTCATCGACTGTGGCCGGCTGGGTGTGGCGGACCGCTATCAGGACATAGCG
TTGGCTACCCGTGATATTGCTGAAGAGCTTGGCGGCGAATGGGCTGACCGCTTCCTCGTGCTTTACGGTA
TCGCCGCTCCCGATTCGCAGCGCATCGCCTTCTATCGCCTTCTTGACGAGTTCTTCTGAGCGGGACTCTG
GGGTTCGAAATGACCGACCAAGCGACGCCCAACCTGCCATCACGAGATTTCGATTCCACCGCCGCCTTCT
ATGAAAGGTTGGGCTTCGGAATCGTTTTCCGGGACGCCGGCTGGATGATCCTCCAGCGCGGGGATCTCAT
GCTGGAGTTCTTCGCCCACCCTAGGGGGAGGCTAACTGAAACACGGAAGGAGACAATACCGGAAGGAACC
CGCGCTATGACGGCAATAAAAAGACAGAATAAAACGCACGGTGTTGGGTCGTTTGTTCATAAACGCGGGG
TTCGGTCCCAGGGCTGGCACTCTGTCGATACCCCACCGAGACCCCATTGGGGCCAATACGCCCGCGTTTC
TTCCTTTTCCCCACCCCACCCCCCAAGTTCGGGTGAAGGCCCAGGGCTCGCAGCCAACGTCGGGGCGGCA
GGCCCTGCCATAGCCTCAGGTTACTCATATATACTTTAGATTGATTTAAAACTTCATTTTTAATTTAAAA
GGATCTAGGTGAAGATCCTTTTTGATAATCTCATGACCAAAATCCCTTAACGTGAGTTTTCGTTCCACTG
AGCGTCAGACCCCGTAGAAAAGATCAAAGGATCTTCTTGAGATCCTTTTTTTCTGCGCGTAATCTGCTGC
TTGCAAACAAAAAAACCACCGCTACCAGCGGTGGTTTGTTTGCCGGATCAAGAGCTACCAACTCTTTTTC
CGAAGGTAACTGGCTTCAGCAGAGCGCAGATACCAAATACTGTTCTTCTAGTGTAGCCGTAGTTAGGCCA
CCACTTCAAGAACTCTGTAGCACCGCCTACATACCTCGCTCTGCTAATCCTGTTACCAGTGGCTGCTGCC
AGTGGCGATAAGTCGTGTCTTACCGGGTTGGACTCAAGACGATAGTTACCGGATAAGGCGCAGCGGTCGG
GCTGAACGGGGGGTTCGTGCACACAGCCCAGCTTGGAGCGAACGACCTACACCGAACTGAGATACCTACA
GCGTGAGCTATGAGAAAGCGCCACGCTTCCCGAAGGGAGAAAGGCGGACAGGTATCCGGTAAGCGGCAGG
GTCGGAACAGGAGAGCGCACGAGGGAGCTTCCAGGGGGAAACGCCTGGTATCTTTATAGTCCTGTCGGGT
TTCGCCACCTCTGACTTGAGCGTCGATTTTTGTGATGCTCGTCAGGGGGGCGGAGCCTATGGAAAAACGC
CAGCAACGCGGCCTTTTTACGGTTCCTGGCCTTTTGCTGGCCTTTTGCTCACATGTTCTTTCCTGCGTTA
TCCCCTGATTCTGTGGATAACCGTATTACCGCCATGCATTAGTTATTAATAGTAATCAATTACGGGGTCA
TTAGTTCATAGCCCATATATGGAGTTCCGCGTTACATAACTTACGGTAAATGGCCCGCCTGGCTGACCGC
CCAACGACCCCCGCCCATTGACGTCAATAATGACGTATGTTCCCATAGTAACGCCAATAGGGACTTTCCA
TTGACGTCAATGGGTGGAGTATTTACGGTAAACTGCCCACTTGGCAGTACATCAAGTGTATCATATGCCA
AGTACGCCCCCTATTGACGTCAATGACGGTAAATGGCCCGCCTGGCATTATGCCCAGTACATGACCTTAT
GGGACTTTCCTACTTGGCAGTACATCTACGTATTAG
